Addgene plasmid #19078: Ta1098 E18A/D22A
Depositing lab: SeWon Suh. Depositing organization: Seoul National University. Publication: Structural and functional insights into dom34, a key component of no-go mRNA decay. Lee HH, Kim YS, Kim KH, Heo I, Kim SK, Kim O, Kim HK, Yoon JY, Kim HS, Kim do J, Lee SJ, Yoon HJ, Kim SJ, Lee BG, Song HK, Kim VN, Park CM, Suh SW. Mol Cell. 2007 Sep 21. 27(6):938-50. 10.1016/j.molcel.2007.07.019 PubMed 17889667.
Backbone
  Vector backbone: pET21a(+)
  Backbone size w/o insert (bp): 5443
  Vector type: Bacterial Expression
Growth in bacteria
  Bacterial resistance: Ampicillin, 100 μg/mL
  Growth temperature: 37°C
  Growth strain: DH5alpha
  Copy number: High Copy
Gene/Insert
  Gene/Insert name: Cell division protein pelota related protein (alt name: Thermoplasma acidophilum)
  Species: Thermoplasma acidophilum
  Insert size (bp): 1020
  Mutation: E18A/D22A
  Entrez Gene: DOM34 (a.k.a. YNL001W)
  Tag / fusion protein: C tag (C terminal on insert)
  Cloning method: Restriction Enzyme; 5′ cloning site NdeI (not destroyed); 3′ cloning site XhoI (not destroyed)
  Sequencing primers: 5′ T7
Terms and licenses: Academic/Nonprofit Terms; Industry Terms: Not Available to Industry
How to cite: Ta1098 E18A/D22A was a gift from SeWon Suh (Addgene plasmid # 19078 ; http://n2t.net/addgene:19078 ; RRID:Addgene_19078)
