[The description below was written by a language model from this plasmid's Addgene catalogue record.]
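Description:
Ta1098 E18A/D22A is a bacterial expression plasmid built on the pET21a(+) backbone (5443 bp without insert). It carries a roughly 1020 bp insert encoding the Thermoplasma acidophilum open reading frame Ta1098, annotated as a cell division protein pelota-related protein. This archaeal protein is the counterpart of yeast Dom34, which the record cross-references as the associated gene entry even though the listed species is T. acidophilum. The insert was cloned between NdeI and XhoI, and both sites remain intact. The record lists a C-terminal tag on the insert without naming it. In pET21a(+), cloning into XhoI without a stop codon normally places the vector's hexahistidine tag in frame, so that is the likely identity, but it is not stated explicitly. The plasmid confers ampicillin resistance and is recorded as high copy, with DH5alpha as the propagation strain.

As a pET-series vector, it would drive expression from the T7 promoter under lac operator control, consistent with the T7 sequencing primer listed. Protein production therefore requires a host that supplies T7 RNA polymerase, and the cloning strain serves only for maintenance. No feature table was supplied, so these regulatory elements are inferred from the named backbone and are not confirmed by annotation.

The defining feature is the double alanine substitution E18A/D22A, which replaces two acidic residues near the N-terminus. The record does not say what these residues do. The associated publication concerns structural and functional analysis of Dom34 as a component of no-go mRNA decay, which suggests the construct was used to produce recombinant mutant protein for comparison with the wild-type protein in biochemical or structural studies.
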