>Addgene plasmid #19078 | Ta1098 E18A/D22A | addgene partial sequence | sequence record 24482 | T7 5'-TAATACGACTCACTATAGGG-3'
TGCGNNATTCCCTCTNAATATTTTGTTTACTTTAAGAAGGAGATATACATATGCGCATTTTGGAAGAGGA
TCTTAAGAACAGCACGTACAGAATACGCATTGCAAGCCTGGACGCTCTCTGGTATCTGAGAAATATACTC
TCTGAAGGCGATGAGGTTTCAGCAATCACATTCAGGCGGGTCGAAGAATCAGCCGATGTGCAGAGATCGA
GGGAACGTGAAAGGATCCCGATAACGATAAGACTCAAGGTGGAGAAGATAGAATTCCAGGACTTTGACAA
CAGGCTCCGCATACTCGGAACGGTTATTGAGGGGCCGGAGGATACGAAGGGTAAGCACCAGTCCATAACG
GTCACGGTGGATAGCGAGATATCCATCACCAAGGAATGGGACGACCAGCACATCGATCTTTTGAAAGAGG
CGACGGATGAAAAATACGTTACGGTATATACCGCTGTAGCCATGGATGAGGATGAAGCGCAGATTTTTCT
GATACATCCGTACGGAATCCAGCAGGTCGGCACTGTCTATTCAGGGAGATCCGGTAAATACGCAGAGGGC
AACTATTCCGAAGCCTCATATTTCGATCAGATTGTGAACGCGCTGAAGAANNTCGNNNCATTTTTTNGCC
CCCCGGTNTGGTTTTNNNNNGGAACAGGTCNCAGGTACTGCNCTCAGAGGGANTAATTGCCCTCGGCNNT
TTTCCGCAACAGGACTGATCTGGGCTGTTATGATTCTACCTCCCCGNNGGCGACCTCTGATATGAAGNTC
NCNGACAGGAATNTGATATTNNGNCCANNAAAAANTGGGNCTNGGAGACCATGANGTTNGAAGGGCCTGC
ACNTATNCNAATTCAACAGNGGAACTGNTN
